>Addgene plasmid #152425 | pGBW-m4133998 | depositor full sequence | sequence record 295437 | Full Sequence
CACCATGAATGAGCTTAGTCCTGTTGCACTACGACAGATGTCTTGTGCTGCCGGTACTACACAAACTGCT
TGCACTGATGACAATGCGTTAGCTTACTACAACACAACAAAGGGAGGTAGGTTTGTACTTGCACTGTTAT
CCGATTTACAGGATTTGAAATGGGCTAGATTCCCTAAGAGTGATGGAACTGGTACTATCTATACAGAACT
GGAACCACCTTGTAGGTTTGTTACAGACACACCTAAAGGTCCTAAAGTGAAGTATTTATACTTTATTAAA
GGATTAAACAACCTAAATAGAGGTATGGTACTTGGTAGTTTAGCTGCCACAGTACGTCTAGAAAACCTTT
ACTTTCAGTCGAAAGAAACCGCGGCAGCTAAGTTCGAGAGGCAGCACATGGACAGTTAAGCTAGCTTGAC
TGACTGAGATACAGCGTACCTTCAGCTCACAGACATGATAAGATACATTGATGAGTTTGGACAAACCACA
ACTAGAATGCAGTGAAAAAAATGCTTTATTTGTGAAATTTGTGATGCTATTGCTTTATTTGTAACCATTA
TAAGCTGCAATAAACAAGTTAACAACAACAATTGCATTCATTTTATGTTTCAGGTTCAGGGGGAGGTGTG
GGAGGTTTTTTAAAGCAAGTAAAACCTCTACAAATGTGGTATTGGCCCATCTCTATCGGTATCGTAGCAT
AACCCCTTGGGGCCTCTAAACGGGTCTTGAGGGGTTTTTTGTGCCCCTCGGGCCGGATTGCTATCTACCG
GCATTGGCGCAGAAAAAAATGCCTGATGCGACGCTGCGCGTCTTATACTCCCACATATGCCAGATTCAGC
AACGGATACGGCTTCCCCAACTTGCCCACTTCCATACGTGTCCTCCTTACCAGAAATTTATCCTTAAGGT
CGTCAGCTATCCTGCAGGCGATCTCTCGATTTCGATCAAGACATTCCTTTAATGGTCTTTTCTGGACACC
ACTAGGGGTCAGAAGTAGTTCATCAAACTTTCTTCCCTCCCTAATCTCATTGGTTACCTTGGGCTATCGA
AACTTAATTAACCAGTCAAGTCAGCTACTTGGCGAGATCGACTTGTCTGGGTTTCGACTACGCTCAGAAT
TGCGTCAGTCAAGTTCGATCTGGTCCTTGCTATTGCACCCGTTCTCCGATTACGAGTTTCATTTAAATCA
TGTGAGCAAAAGGCCAGCAAAAGGCCAGGAACCGTAAAAAGGCCGCGTTGCTGGCGTTTTTCCATAGGCT
CCGCCCCCCTGACGAGCATCACAAAAATCGACGCTCAAGTCAGAGGTGGCGAAACCCGACAGGACTATAA
AGATACCAGGCGTTTCCCCCTGGAAGCTCCCTCGTGCGCTCTCCTGTTCCGACCCTGCCGCTTACCGGAT
ACCTGTCCGCCTTTCTCCCTTCGGGAAGCGTGGCGCTTTCTCATAGCTCACGCTGTAGGTATCTCAGTTC
GGTGTAGGTCGTTCGCTCCAAGCTGGGCTGTGTGCACGAACCCCCCGTTCAGCCCGACCGCTGCGCCTTA
TCCGGTAACTATCGTCTTGAGTCCAACCCGGTAAGACACGACTTATCGCCACTGGCAGCAGCCACTGGTA
ACAGGATTAGCAGAGCGAGGTATGTAGGCGGTGCTACAGAGTTCTTGAAGTGGTGGCCTAACTACGGCTA
CACTAGAAGAACAGTATTTGGTATCTGCGCTCTGCTGAAGCCAGTTACCTTCGGAAAAAGAGTTGGTAGC
TCTTGATCCGGCAAACAAACCACCGCTGGTAGCGGTGGTTTTTTTGTTTGCAAGCAGCAGATTACGCGCA
GAAAAAAAGGATCTCAAGAAGATCCTTTGATCTTTTCTACGGGGTCTGACGCTCAGTGGAACGAAAACTC
ACGTTAAGGGATTTTGGTCATGAGATTATCAAAAAGGATCTTCACCTAGATCCTTTTAAATTAAAAATGA
AGTTTTAAATCAATCTAAAGTATATATGAGTAAACTTGGTCTGACAGTTACCAATGCTTAATCAGTGAGG
CACCTATCTCAGCGATCTGTCTATTTCGTTCATCCATAGTTGCATTTAAATTTCCGAACTCTCCAAGGCC
CTCGTCGGAAAATCTTCAAACCTTTCGTCCGATCCATCTTGCAGGCTACCTCTCGAACGAACTATCGCAA
GTCTCTTGGCCGGCCTTGCGCCTTGGCTATTGCTTGGCAGCGCCTATCGCCAGGTATTACTCCAATCCCG
AATATCCGAGATCGGGATCACCCGAGAGAAGTTCAACCTACATCCTCAATCCCGATCTATCCGAGATCCG
AGGAATATCGAAATCGGGGCGCGCCTGGCCTCCGCGCCGGGTTTTGGCGCCTCCCGCGGGCGCCCCCCTC
GTCACGGCGAGCGCTGCCACGTCAGACGAAGGGCGCAGGAGCGTCCTGATCCTTCCGCCCGGACGCTCAG
GACAGCGGCCCGCTGCTCATAAGACTCGGCCTTAGAACCCCAGTATCAGCAGAAGGACATTTTAGGACGG
GACTTGGGTGACTCTAGGGCACTGGTTTTCTTTCCAGAGAGCGGAACAGGCGAGGAAAAGTAGTCCCTTC
TCGGCGATTCTGCGGAGGGATCTCCGTGGGGCGGTGAACGCCGATGATTATATAAGGACGCGCCGGGTGT
GGCACAGCTAGTTCCGTCGCAGCCGGGATTTGGGTCGCGGTTCTTGTTTGTGGATCGCTGTGATCGTCAC
TTGGTGAGTAGCGGGCTGCTGGGCTGGCCGGGGCTTTCGTGGCCGCCGGGCCGCTCGGTGGGACGGAAGC
GTGTGGAGAGACCGCCAAGGGCTGTAGTCTGGGTCCGCGAGCAAGGTTGCCCTGAACTGGGGGTTGGGGG
GAGCGCAGCAAAATGGCGGCTGTTCCCGAGTCTTGAATGGAAGACGCTTGTGAGGCGGGCTGTGAGGTCG
TTGAAACAAGGTGGGGGGCATGGTGGGCGGCAAGAACCCAAGGTCTTGAGCCCTTCGCTAATGCGGGAAA
GCTCTTATTCGGGTGAGATGGGCTGGGCACCATCTGGGGACCCTGACGTGAAGTTTGTCACTGACTGGAG
AACTCGGTTTGTCGTCTGTTGCGGGGGCGGCAGTTATGGCGGTGCCGTTGGGCAGTGCACCCGTACCTTT
GGGAGCGCGCGCCCTCGTCGTGTCGTGACGTCACCCGTTCTGTTGGCTTATAATGCAGGGTGGGGCCACC
TGCCGGTAGGTGTGCGGTAGGCTTTTCTCCGTCGCAGGACGCAGGGTTCGGGCCTAGGGTAGGCTCTCCT
GAATCGACAGGCGCCGGACCTCTGGTGAGGGGAGGGATAAGTGAGGCGTCAGTTTCTTTGGTCGGTTTTA
TGTACCTATCTTCTTAAGTAGCTGAAGCTCCGGTTTTGAACTATGCGCTCGGGGTTGGCGAGTGTGTTTT
GTGAAGTTTTTTAGGCACCTTTTGAAATGTAATCATTTGGGTCAATATGTAATTTTCAGTGTTAGACTTG
TAAATTGTCCGCTAAATTCTGGCCGTTTTTGGCTTTTTTGTTAGACAACATGACCGAGTACAAGCCCACG
GTGCGCCTCGCCACCCGCGACGACGTCCCCAGGGCCGTACGCACCCTCGCCGCCGCGTTCGCCGACTACC
CCGCCACGCGCCACACCGTCGATCCGGACCGCCACATCGAGCGGGTCACCGAGCTGCAAGAACTCTTCCT
CACGCGCGTCGGGCTCGACATCGGCAAGGTGTGGGTCGCGGACGACGGCGCCGCGGTGGCGGTCTGGACC
ACGCCGGAGAGCGTCGAAGCGGGGGCGGTGTTCGCCGAGATCGGCCCGCGCATGGCCGAGTTGAGCGGTT
CCCGGCTGGCCGCGCAGCAACAGATGGAGGGCCTCCTGGCGCCGCACCGGCCCAAGGAGCCCGCGTGGTT
CCTGGCCACCGTCGGCGTCTCGCCCGACCACCAGGGCAAGGGTCTGGGCAGCGCCGTCGTGCTCCCCGGA
GTGGAGGCCGCCGAGCGCGCCGGGGTGCCCGCCTTCCTGGAGACCTCCGCGCCCCGCAACCTCCCCTTCT
ACGAGCGGCTCGGCTTCACCGTCACCGCCGACGTCGAGGTGCCCGAAGGACCGCGCACCTGGTGCATGAC
CCGCAAGCCCGGTGCCTAGGCTAGTATGTAAGCCTAGTCTTAGATAATAAAATCGCTATCCATCGAAGAT
GGATGTGTGTTGGTTTTTTGTGTGTGTAACGCTAGGCGCGCCTGGTGTACCGAGAACGATCCTCTCAGTG
CGAGTCTCGACGATCCATATCGTTGCTTGGCAGTCAGCCAGTCGGAATCCAGCTTGGGACCCAGGAAGTC
CAATCGTCAGATATTGTACTCAAGCCTGGTCACGGCAGCGTACCGATCTGTTTAAACCTAGATATTGATA
GTCTGATCGGTCAACGTATAATCGAGTCCTAGCTTTTGCAAACATCTATCAAGAGACAGGATCAGCAGGA
GGCTTTCGCATGAGTATTCAACATTTCCGTGTCGCCCTTATTCCCTTTTTTGCGGCATTTTGCCTTCCTG
TTTTTGCTCACCCAGAAACGCTGGTGAAAGTAAAAGATGCTGAAGATCAGTTGGGTGCGCGAGTGGGTTA
CATCGAACTGGATCTCAACAGCGGTAAGATCCTTGAGAGTTTTCGCCCCGAAGAACGCTTTCCAATGATG
AGCACTTTTAAAGTTCTGCTATGTGGCGCGGTATTATCCCGTATTGACGCCGGGCAAGAGCAACTCGGTC
GCCGCATACACTATTCTCAGAATGACTTGGTTGAGTATTCACCAGTCACAGAAAAGCATCTTACGGATGG
CATGACAGTAAGAGAATTATGCAGTGCTGCCATAACCATGAGTGATAACACTGCGGCCAACTTACTTCTG
ACAACGATTGGAGGACCGAAGGAGCTAACCGCTTTTTTGCACAACATGGGGGATCATGTAACTCGCCTTG
ATCGTTGGGAACCGGAGCTGAATGAAGCCATACCAAACGACGAGCGTGACACCACGATGCCTGTAGCAAT
GGCAACAACCTTGCGTAAACTATTAACTGGCGAACTACTTACTCTAGCTTCCCGGCAACAGTTGATAGAC
TGGATGGAGGCGGATAAAGTTGCAGGACCACTTCTGCGCTCGGCCCTTCCGGCTGGCTGGTTTATTGCTG
ATAAATCTGGAGCCGGTGAGCGTGGGTCTCGCGGTATCATTGCAGCACTGGGGCCAGATGGTAAGCCCTC
CCGTATCGTAGTTATCTACACGACGGGGAGTCAGGCAACTATGGATGAACGAAATAGACAGATCGCTGAG
ATAGGTGCCTCACTGATTAAGCATTGGTAACCGATTCTAGGTGCATTGGCGCAGAAAAAAATGCCTGATG
CGACGCTGCGCGTCTTATACTCCCACATATGCCAGATTCAGCAACGGATACGGCTTCCCCAACTTGCCCA
CTTCCATACGTGTCCTCCTTACCAGAAATTTATCCTTAAGATCGTTTAAACTCGACTCTGGCTCTATCGA
ATCTCCGTCGTTTCGAGCTTACGCGAACAGCCGTGGCGCTCATTTGCTCGTCGGGCATCGAATCTCGTCA
GCTATCGTCAGCTTACCTTTTTGGCAGCGATCGCGGCTCCCGACATCTTGGACCATTAGCTCCACAGGTA
TCTTCTTCCCTCTAGTGGTCATAACAGCAGCTTCAGCTACCTCTCAATTCAAAAAACCCCTCAAGACCCG
TTTAGAGGCCCCAAGGGGTTATGCTATCAATCGTTGCGTTACACACACAAAAAACCAACACACATCCATC
TTCGATGGATAGCGATTTTATTATCTAACTGCTGATCGAGTGTAGCCAGATCTAGTAATCAATTACGGGG
TCATTAGTTCATAGCCCATATATGGAGTTCCGCGTTACATAACTTACGGTAAATGGCCCGCCTGGCTGAC
CGCCCAACGACCCCCGCCCATTGACGTCAATAATGACGTATGTTCCCATAGTAACGCCAATAGGGACTTT
CCATTGACGTCAATGGGTGGAGTATTTACGGTAAACTGCCCACTTGGCAGTACATCAAGTGTATCATATG
CCAAGTACGCCCCCTATTGACGTCAATGACGGTAAATGGCCCGCCTGGCATTATGCCCAGTACATGACCT
TATGGGACTTTCCTACTTGGCAGTACATCTACGTATTAGTCATCGCTATTACCATGCTGATGCGGTTTTG
GCAGTACATCAATGGGCGTGGATAGCGGTTTGACTCACGGGGATTTCCAAGTCTCCACCCCATTGACGTC
AATGGGAGTTTGTTTTGGCACCAAAATCAACGGGACTTTCCAAAATGTCGTAACAACTCCGCCCCATTGA
CGCAAATGGGCGGTAGGCGTGTACGGTGGGAGGTCTATATAAGCAGAGCTGGTTTAGTGAACCGTCAGAT
CAGATCTTTGTCGATCCTACCATCCACTCGACACACCCGCCAGCGGCCGC
Features (pLannotate 1.2.2; 18 found; start..end, strand, type, name):
    459..580     -  polyA_signal   SV40 poly(A) signal: SV40 polyadenylation signal
    603..672     -  CDS            large T antigen (fragment): large T antigen from SV40 (simian virus 40)
    695..741     +  terminator     T7 terminator: transcription terminator for bacteriophage T7 RNA polymerase
    771..907     +  terminator     rrnG terminator: transcription terminator from the E. coli ribosomal RNA rrnG operon (Albrechtsen et al., 1991)
    952..1023    +  misc_feature   3' β-globin insulator: insulator downstream of the human β-globin locus (Farrell et al., 2002)
   1249..1837    -  rep_origin     ori: high-copy-number ColE1/pMB1/pBR322/pUC origin of replication
   2009..2073    -  CDS            bla(M) (fragment): β-lactamase lacking the signal sequence; bla(M); allows cytosolic expression of β-lactamase
   2337..3546    +  promoter       UbC promoter: human ubiquitin C promoter
   3550..4147    +  CDS            PuroR (fragment): puromycin N-acetyltransferase; pac from Streptomyces; confers resistance to puromycin
   4176..4224    +  polyA_signal   poly(A) signal: synthetic polyadenylation signal
   4490..5350    +  CDS            AmpR: β-lactamase; bla; confers resistance to ampicillin, carbenicillin, and related antibiotics
   5363..5499    +  terminator     rrnG terminator: transcription terminator from the E. coli ribosomal RNA rrnG operon (Albrechtsen et al., 1991)
   5644..5715    +  misc_feature   5' β-globin insulator: insulator upstream of the human β-globin locus (Farrell et al., 2002)
   5720..5766    -  terminator     T7 terminator: transcription terminator for bacteriophage T7 RNA polymerase
   5784..5832    -  polyA_signal   poly(A) signal: synthetic polyadenylation signal
   5913..6216    +  enhancer       CMV enhancer: human cytomegalovirus immediate early enhancer
   6289..6306    -  promoter       CMV promoter (fragment): human cytomegalovirus (CMV) immediate early promoter
   6369..6420    +  promoter       CMVd2 promoter: truncated human cytomegalovirus (CMV) immediate early promoter that yields moderately reduced expression relative to the full-length promoter
