[The description below was written by a language model from this plasmid's Addgene catalogue record and pLannotate feature annotations shown in this document.]
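Description:
pGBW-m4133998 is a mammalian expression plasmid built on the pTwist_CMV_Puro_6 backbone that carries the wild-type coding sequence for SARS-CoV-2 nsp9, a mature non-structural protein released from the ORF1ab polyprotein. The roughly 330 bp insert is placed under CMV control. The feature table shows a CMV enhancer followed by CMV promoter elements, including a match to a truncated CMV promoter variant, near the end of the 6,490 nt circular sequence. The nsp9 open reading frame itself is not annotated, but it presumably lies in the unannotated stretch spanning the numbering origin, between these promoter elements and an SV40 polyadenylation signal. That signal is annotated on the minus strand together with a small fragment of SV40 large T antigen sequence. According to the catalogue entry, the backbone supplies a C-terminal S-tag joined through a TEV protease cleavage site. This allows detection or affinity capture of the protein and later removal of the tag, although neither element appears in the feature table.

In E. coli the plasmid is maintained at high copy through a ColE1/pUC-type origin and selected with ampicillin via a full-length β-lactamase gene; a short additional bla fragment is also detected. For selection in mammalian cells, a separate cassette uses the human ubiquitin C promoter to drive puromycin N-acetyltransferase, ending in a synthetic poly(A) signal. β-globin insulator elements, T7 and rrnG terminators and an extra synthetic poly(A) signal sit between the units, likely to limit transcriptional read-through and interference between them. The construct suits transient or puromycin-selected expression of tagged nsp9 in mammalian cells, for example for studying its interactions or for purification.
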