Addgene plasmid #152425: pGBW-m4133998
Purpose: Mammalian expression plasmid for SARS-CoV-2 nsp9
Depositing lab: Ginkgo Bioworks & Benjie Chen. Depositing organization: Ginkgo Bioworks.
Backbone
  Vector backbone: pTwist_CMV_Puro_6
  Backbone size w/o insert (bp): 6080
  Vector type: Mammalian Expression
  Selectable markers: Puromycin
Growth in bacteria
  Bacterial resistance: Ampicillin, 100 μg/mL
  Growth temperature: 37°C
  Growth strain: DH5alpha
  Copy number: High Copy
Gene/Insert
  Gene/Insert name: SARS-CoV-2 nsp9
  Species: Severe acute respiratory syndrome coronavirus 2
  Insert size (bp): 332
  Mutation: wt
  Entrez Gene: ORF1ab (a.k.a. GU280_gp01)
  Promoter: CMV
  Tag / fusion protein: Cleavable TEV;S-tag (C terminal on backbone)
  Cloning method: Unknown
Resource information
  A portion of this plasmid was derived from a plasmid made by: GinkgoBioworks
Depositor comments: NCBI reference sequence: YP_009725305.1
How to cite: pGBW-m4133998 was a gift from Ginkgo Bioworks & Benjie Chen (Addgene plasmid # 152425 ; http://n2t.net/addgene:152425 ; RRID:Addgene_152425)
